Addgene plasmid #137728: Pprm1-luciferase; his-3
Purpose: Communication-activated luciferase in Neurospora crassa
Depositing lab: Louise Glass. Depositing organization: University of California, Berkeley. Publication: Integration of Self and Non-self Recognition Modulates Asexual Cell-to-Cell Communication in Neurospora crassa. Fischer MS, Jonkers W, Glass NL. Genetics. 2019 Apr;211(4):1255-1267. doi: 10.1534/genetics.118.301780. Epub 2019 Feb 4. PubMed 30718271.
Backbone
  Vector backbone: pMF272
  Vector type: Luciferase ; Neurospora Crassa Expression
Growth in bacteria
  Bacterial resistance: Ampicillin, 100 μg/mL
  Growth temperature: 37°C
  Growth strain: DH5alpha
  Copy number: Unknown
Gene/Insert 1
  Gene/Insert name: Luciferase (alt name: Luc)
  Species: Firefly
  Insert size (bp): 1741
  Mutation: Codon-optimized for N. crassa
  Cloning method: Restriction Enzyme; 5′ cloning site PacI (unknown if destroyed); 3′ cloning site EcoRI (unknown if destroyed)
  Sequencing primers: 5′ Unknown
Gene/Insert 2
  Gene/Insert name: Pprm-1 Promoter
  Species: Neurospora crassa
  Insert size (bp): 1757
  Cloning method: Restriction Enzyme; 5′ cloning site NotI (unknown if destroyed); 3′ cloning site BamHI (unknown if destroyed)
  Sequencing primers: 5′ Unknown
Resource information
  A portion of this plasmid was derived from a plasmid made by: Firefly luciferase codon-optimized for Neurospora crassa was received from Jay Dunlap's Lab (Gooch et al, 2007, Eukaryotic Cell)
Terms and licenses: Academic/Nonprofit Terms; Industry Terms: Not Available to Industry
How to cite: Pprm1-luciferase; his-3 was a gift from Louise Glass (Addgene plasmid # 137728 ; http://n2t.net/addgene:137728 ; RRID:Addgene_137728)
