[The description below was written by a language model from this plasmid's Addgene catalogue record and pLannotate feature annotations shown in this document.]
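Description:
Pprm1-luciferase; his-3 is a transcriptional reporter plasmid for the filamentous fungus Neurospora crassa, built in the pMF272 backbone. In E. coli it is maintained through a high-copy ColE1/pUC-type origin and selected with ampicillin via the bla gene. Remnants of earlier cloning vectors are also annotated: pBluescript polylinker fragments, T7, T3 and SP6 phage promoters, and short bom, rop and lacI fragments. None of these appears to play a role in the reporter function. The sequenced record is about 10.3 kb.

The payload is an approximately 1.76 kb fragment of the N. crassa prm-1 promoter, cloned between NotI and BamHI. It sits upstream of a firefly (Photinus pyralis) luciferase coding sequence that has been codon-optimized for N. crassa and inserted between PacI and EcoRI. The annotation tool detects luciferase as two adjacent fragments separated by a short unmatched gap. The record does not explain the gap, and no terminator is annotated downstream of the reporter. A roughly 2 kb region on the opposite strand is labelled by homology to yeast HIS4. Given the plasmid name, this most likely corresponds to N. crassa his-3 sequence. In vectors of this kind, such sequence typically directs integration at the his-3 locus and allows histidine prototrophy to be used for selection, although the record does not spell this out.

According to the stated purpose, luciferase output is activated by cell-to-cell communication. The construct therefore provides a luminescence readout of prm-1 promoter activity during communication between N. crassa cells, as in studies of self and non-self recognition.
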