Features (pLannotate 1.2.2; 15 found; start..end, strand, type, name):
     86..104     +  promoter       T7 promoter: promoter for bacteriophage T7 RNA polymerase
    113..138     +  misc_feature   MCS (fragment): pBluescript multiple cloning site
   1914..2039    +  CDS            LUCI_PHOPY (fragment): Experimental evidence at protein level: Swiss-Prot protein existence level 1. Produces green light with a wavelength of 562 nm. From Photinus pyralis (Common eastern firefly) (Lampyris pyralis).
   2113..3651    +  CDS            LUCI_PHOPY (fragment): Experimental evidence at protein level: Swiss-Prot protein existence level 1. Produces green light with a wavelength of 562 nm. From Photinus pyralis (Common eastern firefly) (Lampyris pyralis).
   3655..3708    +  misc_feature   MCS (fragment): pBluescript multiple cloning site
   3721..3739    -  promoter       T3 promoter: promoter for bacteriophage T3 RNA polymerase
   4287..6350    -  CDS            HIS4 (fragment): HIS2_YEAST - Experimental evidence at protein level: Swiss-Prot protein existence level 1. From Saccharomyces cerevisiae (strain ATCC 204508 / S288c) (Baker's yeast).
   6400..6418    -  promoter       SP6 promoter: promoter for bacteriophage SP6 RNA polymerase
   6481..6532    -  misc_feature   bom (fragment): basis of mobility region from pBR322
   6634..6669    -  CDS            rop (fragment): Rop protein, which maintains plasmids at low copy number; rop
   6764..6868    +  promoter       AmpR promoter: bla
   6869..7729    +  CDS            AmpR: β-lactamase; bla; confers resistance to ampicillin, carbenicillin, and related antibiotics
   7900..8488    +  rep_origin     ori: high-copy-number ColE1/pMB1/pBR322/pUC origin of replication
   8671..8724    +  CDS            lacI (fragment): lac repressor; lacI; The lac repressor binds to the lac operator to inhibit transcription in E. coli. This inhibition can be relieved by adding lactose or isopropyl-β-D-thiogalactopyranoside (IPTG).
   8746..8764    +  promoter       T7 promoter: promoter for bacteriophage T7 RNA polymerase
>Addgene plasmid #137728 | Pprm1-luciferase; his-3 | addgene full sequence | sequence record 272035 | Addgene NGS Result
TGATGTTTCAAACTTGATTGACAGCGAACGAAACCCCTGAAACCCGTTATAGATATGTATAGATTTGACG
GGGTAGCTTGGCCCTTAATACGACTCACTATAGGGCGAATTGGAGCTCCACCGCGGTGGCGGCCGCTCCA
TCTTCCTCCTGGTCGCATACTTCATGACAGCACGGCGATGTTCAATAACAGCGAAGTGAAGGGGACGCCG
GCGGAGGTGAGGTGAAGATGGTGAAGACGTCGGGGCCTCTCACGTGCCTCTGACGCACGGATCATCACTC
TGCCTGCCGCTTCAACAAGTACCTATGAATGGACATGGCCAAATGCAAATCCCCATGGACCAAACAACAA
GCGGCGGCCGTCGACTGTTGAATGAACGCGGCAATCCATTTTTCTGCGTGAGTCATTTGAACGGATTCGT
CATTCAGAGTCTTTATTTAACATTTTTGAAACAGCAGAATGGAAGCGCCCGGCTGCTGGCCTCTCCATCT
CTCCCCGGCTGGGGCTTGTCGGGTCAGTTGTCGTCATTGGGCTTTCAGAGGCTCCGGGGCATTCACTGGC
TGTCAGGGCTCCAGCGGGTAGTGGCCCCACTTTCCACTTGGCATCGGCAGAAGTGGAAGCGCGTCTGTTG
GACCCTTGTCAGGCACCAATCACTGGCCGGAGACAGCCCGCGGTTGAAACGCAGGAACGCCTTCCACTTT
TGAGTGCCACCTTCTTTTTTTTTTCTTCCTCTTTTTCTTCCTCTTTTCCACATCCCGGCACTCATTGCAT
TTCAGCATCGGAACTAAACACCAGGATGAGCTGAGGCCAGATCTGGCGACCGGCCTCGATTGCAACCCAA
CATCTGCTCTGCCACAGACTCCAGATCAGAGAGGCTGATGGTGGTGAAGGACATCACGGTGACCCATTGT
CAAAGGTGGAATACAGGACCGGCACACATCGTTCACCTTGCCGTGAGTATGATGATGAGCCCTCCCGAGT
CCCATCAGGTGGCCTTGTCTCATGAACACACAGCATGGCCCGGCTGCAAGCGCGCCAGACATCAAGACGA
CAGGCTCACATTGATCCATCAACCCAGCCAGTTTTTGATGGGCTGCCTCTCCACCAAGGAAATCCGGGGT
GTTCAAGGATCAATCCATGACAAAGAACGACTGGCTGCCAGAGTCCGGGCGCTTAGACAACCACCGCGGC
TACGGGACGACTACCCCTTGATCAGCCTCCTCCCACTCCACTCACTGTTCACGCACACAGATTCAAACAA
AGGCAATGTGCTTTCAAGAAACAATGGGCCTTCTTCCTATTCTGGGACCCGGTGCGCCTATTGTCATTTG
CACATCACCTGCTATCCCATCTTTTGGTCCTTCATCCCAACTCCGGTCCCAGGTCTCAACTTATTCACTG
ATCCACCAGCCTCCGGGAGTCCGGGCCAGTCAAGTCACTAGCCTGCCTGGGTCCGTCTTATTCTCCCGTC
CGTCGTCTTATTGACGCACTTTCTTTCTATTGTTCACTCACCTCCTCACCTGTTCGTTTCCCATTCTTCA
CCTATTCATATCTCCAGTATGCAGTCATAGTGGGCAAGCCTTTCTGATTTGGATACCCTCTTGTTTCCTT
TGACTCACTTCTCTTGTTCCTTTCTCTTGCTCATTTGCATGTCCTTTTTTCCTTTTTCCCGGTCTTCGGC
TCAGTAATTCTTTCTCGAGAGTGTTCATCCAGCTGGTCTAGACGAGTGAACAGCAGTTTTCTGTCTTTTT
TTTTCTCCTAGCAGACATACACCACGCGCTCTCACGGCATTCGCTTGACTTTTCACTTTTCGACTTTTGC
ACGATTAGTAGACAACTACACGATATACTACACCATCTTGCTGGTTCAAGAATAAGAACGATATATCAAA
ATTGGATCCCCGGGTTAATTAACATGGAGGACGCCAAGAACATCAAGAAGGGCCCCGCCCCCTTCTACCC
CCTCGAGGACGGCACCGCCGGCGAGCAGCTCCACAAGGCCATGAAGCGCTACGCCCTCGTCCCCGGCACC
ATCGCCTTCGTAGGTTTCCTCCAGCTCTCGCCTCCAGCACCCGAGGCACATCTCGGGCATCTTCACAACA
ACAGACACTGACATCTCATTCTCACAGACCGACGCCCACATCGAGGTCAACATCACCTACGCCGAGTACT
TCGAGATGTCCGTCCGCCTCGCCGAGGCCATGAAGCGCTACGGCCTCAACACCAACCACCGCATCGTCGT
CTGCTCCGAGAACTCCCTCCAGTTCTTCATGCCCGTCCTCGGCGCCCTCTTCATCGGCGTCGCCGTCGCC
CCCGCCAACGACATCTACAACGAGCGCGAGCTCCTCAACTCCATGAACATCTCCCAGCCCACCGTCGTCT
TCGTCTCCAAGAAGGGCCTCCAGAAGATCCTCAACGTCCAGAAGAAGCTCCCCATCATCCAGAAGATCAT
CATCATGGACTCCAAGACCGACTACCAGGGCTTCCAGTCCATGTACACCTTCGTCACCTCCCACCTCCCC
CCCGGCTTCAACGAGTACGACTTCGTCCCCGAGTCCTTCGACCGCGACAAGACCATCGCCCTCATCATGA
ACTCCTCCGGCTCCACCGGCCTCCCCAAGGGCGTCGCCCTCCCCCACCGCACCGCCTGCGTCCGCTTCTC
CCACGCCCGCGACCCCATCTTCGGCAACCAGATCATCCCCGACACCGCCATCCTCTCCGTCGTCCCCTTC
CACCACGGCTTCGGCATGTTCACCACCCTCGGCTACCTCATCTGCGGCTTCCGCGTCGTCCTCATGTACC
GCTTCGAGGAGGAGCTCTTCCTCCGCTCCCTCCAGGACTACAAGATCCAGTCCGCCCTCCTCGTCCCCAC
CCTCTTCTCCTTCTTCGCCAAGTCCACCCTCATCGACAAGTACGACCTCTCCAACCTCCACGAGATCGCC
TCCGGCGGCGCCCCCCTCTCCAAGGAGGTCGGCGAGGCCGTCGCCAAGCGCTTCCACCTCCCCGGCATCC
GCCAGGGCTACGGCCTCACCGAGACCACCTCCGCCATCCTCATCACCCCCGAGGGCGACGACAAGCCCGG
CGCCGTCGGCAAGGTCGTCCCCTTCTTCGAGGCCAAGGTCGTCGACCTCGACACCGGCAAGACCCTCGGC
GTCAACCAGCGCGGCGAGCTCTGCGTCCGCGGCCCCATGATCATGTCCGGCTACGTCAACAACCCCGAGG
CCACCAACGCCCTCATCGACAAGGACGGCTGGCTCCACTCCGGCGACATCGCCTACTGGGACGAGGACGA
GCACTTCTTCATCGTCGACCGCCTCAAGTCCCTCATCAAGTACAAGGGCTACCAGGTCGCCCCCGCCGAG
CTCGAGTCCATCCTCCTCCAGCACCCCAACATCTTCGACGCCGGCGTCGCCGGCCTCCCCGACGACGACG
CCGGCGAGCTCCCCGCCGCCGTCGTCGTCCTCGAGCACGGCAAGACCATGACCGAGAAGGAGATCGTCGA
CTACGTCGCCTCCCAGGTCACCACCGCCAAGAAGCTCCGCGGCGGCGTCGTCTTCGTCGACGAGGTCCCC
AAGGGCCTCACCGGCAAGCTCGACGCCCGCAAGATCCGCGAGATCCTCATCAAGGCCAAGAAGGGCGGCA
AGTCCAAGCTCTGAGAATTCGATATCAAGCTTATCGATACCGTCGACCTCGAGGGGGGGCCCGGTACCCA
GCTTTTGTTCCCTTTAGTGAGGGTTAATTAGGGCGTGGACGGCTAATGGGGTCTGAATGCTAAAAGACAC
CATTTCCCACACTCCCTCTGATTTTTTTTATGGTTTTTTTTTATCTTCATTTTTCGCCGTCTTTTATTCG
GTTGTTTGGGAGGTTCACATGCAACGTGCAAGACTGCAAGTTTTTTGAGATGGGCGCTTCATGCAATGCA
GCATCACTGCAGGGACATTGTGACATCCACGTTTCGATCGTCTGTGCTTCCCCCGTTCATGTACGCATGA
TCTGAAAAAAAAAAAAAAAAAAAAGGTTGATGTAATAATGAAAATAAACACCCAGGGACGAGCACCTCAT
CTGCTGGAATAGGGAGAAAAACTCAAGGGCCGTTTGGGTCTCCACACTTACCAACAGATTCATGTACTGA
TCTTCAGCCTGTACAGAACAGTACAATGTCCAAAACTCGTTATCATTACTCTATGTGCCCAAAATGACCC
AGATATACATCAACCCACTACATCCTTTTGTTCTTGTTTTTTTTTTTTTTTTTTGCTACTTCGAAAAGAA
TTTCCGTTTAGTTGCTCTTGCTCATGTGCTCAAGACGGATGCTGACCGCCCTTCTGTGAGCCTCGAGCTC
CTCAACCTTAGCCAACTGCATGACAGCCTGGCCGACGTTTTTGAGACCCTCGGCAGTCAAGTTGGAGCTG
GTAATGTGCTTGACGAACGAGGCGAAATTGACGCCAGAGTACTGCTTGCCAAAGCCATAGGTAGCTATGT
GTCTTGACGTTAGCAGAAGAATCTGTGAAGCGGGGCTATTTATGATATGTAACTTACGCAGCGAGTGGTT
AACACCAGCAGAGTAATCGCCAACGGACTCAGGAGTCCAGGCGCCAATGAAGACACTACCGGCGTTCATG
ACAAGATCGACAGCCTTCTCGGCCTCCTTGATCTGGAGGATCAAGTGCTCAGGAGCGTACTTGTTGCTGA
GCTCCATGGCCTCCTCGACGGTCTTGACCTGCACGGTGATCGAGTGGGCGATGGAGCCACGGACAATCTG
GACGCGAGGAAGCTCCGTAGCCTGACGGTGAACCTCGTCCTCAATAGCCTGAAGATGCTCCTCGTCGAGG
TCAATAGCGATCAGGATGACCTGACTGTCAACGCCGTGCTCAGCCTGGGACAGGAGATCCGAGGCAACGA
ACGCGGGGTTGGCGTCCTTGTCAGCGATGACCAGCACCTCGGACGGGCCAGCGGGCATGTCAATACCAAC
GGCAGCGTTGGTGTCGTTGCTGACGAACATCTTGGCAGCAGTGACGAACTGGTTACCGGGGCCGAGAATC
TTGTCGACCTTGGTGATGCTCTCGGTGCCGTAGGCCATGGCAGCTACGGCCTGGGCACCGCCGGCAAGCA
CGATGGACTCGGCCCCAACCTTGTGAGCGACGTGGACAATCTCGGGAGTGATGGTTCCGTCGGCGCGGGG
AGGAGAGGCGAACACAATCTTGTTGCAGCCGGCGACCATGGCGGGAACACCCAGCATAAGGGCAGTGCTG
GGGAGAACGGCGGTACCGCCGGGGATGTAGCAGCCGACGGCCTCGATGGGACGAGAGAAACGGCTGCAGA
CAACACCGGGCATGGTCTCGACCTGGAGGGGCTTCTCCTCCTTCTGGGCGGCGTGGAACTTGCGGATGTT
CTCGAAGGACACGTCGATGGCAGCAATGGTCTCCTCAGGGAGCTGCATAAGCTCCTTGGGGAAGGGCGCC
TTCAGGACGGGGCTAGTAAGAGAGGTAGCCTTCTCGAACTTGTGAGTGTACGACAGAACAGCCTTGTCGC
CGTTCTTGCGGACGTCCTCGATGATGGGGACAATGATCTTGTAGATGGCATCGGACGACTTTTGCGCAGG
ACGCTTGAGAGCAGCATCGAGCTCCTCGGTAGAGACCTTGGAGGCGTCGAAACGTCTCATGGTGATCTTC
TCAGGGGTGGTCTCCTGGGCGGCCTCCTTGGTGACAGGGGCCGAAGTGGCAGCGAGAGCGGACGCCGCAG
GCTTGATGCCCTCCTTCTCAGCCCACTTACCCTTAGCATCTCCAGTCCTGCGCTTGACCTTCCAGCTCTT
GGCGTCAAGGCTCCTTTCGATATCGGCAAGAGTAACGCCGGCAGCAACGGCCCTGGTAAGAGCAAAGTAG
AAGAGATCGGCAGCCTCAAAGGCGATTTCCTGGGGGGTCTGAGCGGTGCAGAGCTCCTCAGCCTCCTCCA
TGATCTTGGCCCGGACTAGCTTCTCATCGGAGAAGAGACGGGCAGTGTAGGAGCCCTCGGGGGCAGACTG
TTTCCTCGAAATCAAAGTCTGCTCGAGCTTGGGAAGGCCTTTGAGCTGACCAAAGCAGCCGGACTGATCG
AGGTGGCAGAAACGACCCTTCTGCTTCACGACAAACTTGAGAGCATCGTTATCGCAGTCAAGCGAGATGC
GGACGAGCTCCTGAGTGTCTCCGGAAGTAGCACCCTTGTACCAGAGACCGCGCTTCCGGCTCTGATAGAC
ACCAGTCTGTGTCCTGAGGGCCTCGTTCACACTCTCGGCACTGCTGTAGACCAGACCCAGAGCAGTGTCG
TGCTCATCAACGACAACGGTGGGGAGAAGACCATCGGGACGGTCAGACTTCCAGACGCTCGAGAGGATGG
TGGAGATGGCAAGCTTCAGCTGCTCGAGTTCTATAGTGTCACCTAAATCGTATGTGTATGATACATAAGG
TTATGTATTAATTGTAGCCGCGTTCTAACGACAATATGTCCATATGGTGCACTCTCAGTACAATCTGCTC
TGATGCCGCATAGTTAAGCCAGCCCCGACACCCGCCAACACCCGCTGACGCGCCCTGACGGGCTTGTCTG
CTCCCGGCATCCGCTTACAGACAAGCTGTGACCGTCTCCGGGAGCTGCATGTGTCAGAGGTTTTCACCGT
CATCACCGAAACGCGCGAGACGAAAGGGCCTCGTGATACGCCTATTTTTATAGGTTAATGTCATGATAAT
AATGGTTTCTTAGACGTCAGGTGGCACTTTTCGGGGAAATGTGCGCGGAACCCCTATTTGTTTATTTTTC
TAAATACATTCAAATATGTATCCGCTCATGAGACAATAACCCTGATAAATGCTTCAATAATATTGAAAAA
GGAAGAGTATGAGTATTCAACATTTCCGTGTCGCCCTTATTCCCTTTTTTGCGGCATTTTGCCTTCCTGT
TTTTGCTCACCCAGAAACGCTGGTGAAAGTAAAAGATGCTGAAGATCAGTTGGGTGCACGAGTGGGTTAC
ATCGAACTGGATCTCAACAGCGGTAAGATCCTTGAGAGTTTTCGCCCCGAAGAACGTTTTCCAATGATGA
GCACTTTTAAAGTTCTGCTATGTGGCGCGGTATTATCCCGTATTGACGCCGGGCAAGAGCAACTCGGTCG
CCGCATACACTATTCTCAGAATGACTTGGTTGAGTACTCACCAGTCACAGAAAAGCATCTTACGGATGGC
ATGACAGTAAGAGAATTATGCAGTGCTGCCATAACCATGAGTGATAACACTGCGGCCAACTTACTTCTGA
CAACGATCGGAGGACCGAAGGAGCTAACCGCTTTTTTGCACAACATGGGGGATCATGTAACTCGCCTTGA
TCGTTGGGAACCGGAGCTGAATGAAGCCATACCAAACGACGAGCGTGACACCACGATGCCTGTAGCAATG
GCAACAACGTTGCGCAAACTATTAACTGGCGAACTACTTACTCTAGCTTCCCGGCAACAATTAATAGACT
GGATGGAGGCGGATAAAGTTGCAGGACCACTTCTGCGCTCGGCCCTTCCGGCTGGCTGGTTTATTGCTGA
TAAATCTGGAGCCGGTGAGCGTGGGTCTCGCGGTATCATTGCAGCACTGGGGCCAGATGGTAAGCCCTCC
CGTATCGTAGTTATCTACACGACGGGGAGTCAGGCAACTATGGATGAACGAAATAGACAGATCGCTGAGA
TAGGTGCCTCACTGATTAAGCATTGGTAACTGTCAGACCAAGTTTACTCATATATACTTTAGATTGATTT
AAAACTTCATTTTTAATTTAAAAGGATCTAGGTGAAGATCCTTTTTGATAATCTCATGACCAAAATCCCT
TAACGTGAGTTTTCGTTCCACTGAGCGTCAGACCCCGTAGAAAAGATCAAAGGATCTTCTTGAGATCCTT
TTTTTCTGCGCGTAATCTGCTGCTTGCAAACAAAAAAACCACCGCTACCAGCGGTGGTTTGTTTGCCGGA
TCAAGAGCTACCAACTCTTTTTCCGAAGGTAACTGGCTTCAGCAGAGCGCAGATACCAAATACTGTCCTT
CTAGTGTAGCCGTAGTTAGGCCACCACTTCAAGAACTCTGTAGCACCGCCTACATACCTCGCTCTGCTAA
TCCTGTTACCAGTGGCTGCTGCCAGTGGCGATAAGTCGTGTCTTACCGGGTTGGACTCAAGACGATAGTT
ACCGGATAAGGCGCAGCGGTCGGGCTGAACGGGGGGTTCGTGCACACAGCCCAGCTTGGAGCGAACGACC
TACACCGAACTGAGATACCTACAGCGTGAGCATTGAGAAAGCGCCACGCTTCCCGAAGGGAGAAAGGCGG
ACAGGTATCCGGTAAGCGGCAGGGTCGGAACAGGAGAGCGCACGAGGGAGCTTCCAGGGGGAAACGCCTG
GTATCTTTATAGTCCTGTCGGGTTTCGCCACCTCTGACTTGAGCGTCGATTTTTGTGATGCTCGTCAGGG
GGGCGGAGCCTATGGAAAAACGCCAGCAACGCGGCCTTTTTACGGTTCCTGGCCTTTTGCTGGCCTTTTG
CTCACATGTTCTTTCCTGCGTTATCCCCTGATTCTGTGGATAACCGTATTACCGCCTTTGAGTGAGCTGA
TACCGCTCGCCGCAGCCGAACGACCGAGCGCAGCGAGTCAGTGAGCGAGGAAGCGGAAGAGCGCCCAATA
CGCAAACCGCCTCTCCCCGCGCGTTGGCCGATTCATTAATGCAGGTTAACCTGGCTTATCGAAATTAATA
CGACTCACTATAGGGAGACCGGCAGATCCAATGCGGATGGATTCGCTCACTCGGTGCCGCGGCGGTGCGA
AGTTCCTGCCGTGGATTGGGGGATTGCACAGACGGTGGAGTGCTTGCTACAGCTAGGTACCCAGTTGCAC
ACCAAACGGTGCCCCTGTGCCCCTGCGTCTAGGTGTGTCCTGTGAGCAACTGCGCCCGCGCGCGGCACCG
GGAAGCTGCGGGAACCTCAATGGATGATTGGCGCCAGATCCCCGGCATCACCTCAGCACATGGGCAGCCC
GAGAAGGAATCGAGGGTAGAAGATATTCCAGGGTTTCCGCTAGCACAACTTCCAAGCGCCTCTACCGCTA
CTCCACACACCCACGCTGAATGGCACAACCACTGTAGGCCTAGCGGTCCCAGCTCCCCGTAACCACGCAG
CCCCAGCGACCGAGGTCATCATGACACTATGACGACAATCTGGCGGGAGACTTGGGAAAATCGATGACGG
GCACCTACCTTGGGAACAATAGAGCAAGTCCAGTCAACGCCCTAGGGAAGGGGGAAAAAAAAAAAGAGCC
CATTCTCACAAGGAGCAACACTGTGCTGCTATCATAGTACACTACAAGCAAAGTCGGGATGTTGCTAGAA
TCCGTCGGCTACGTCGGTAGATACCTCCCATAGGCAGTAAGTCTAGGTATCCAATTTATAGTTCCGCGTA
TTTCTTCGTCGAACGGGGCACAGCAAAGCCTAACAGCCGCAGTGCCTCGCAACCAACACCAAGCAGTAAT
CTCATCCATCCATACAGATCCTCCCACAATATCTTTACATGCGCACTTGCGCTGTGTTAGCAGTTTAGGT
TCCACTACCAAGGCTGACACGAGCAGCACTGACAGCAAACTGCTGCTTGGGGCCAAGAAATTGGCAGTTT
GCTGAGCACCTACATATCAGTACACATCAACCCTGGTTTAATTGTTAGCCTGGTACTGTTAACCGTCATG
AACGAGGACGTGGAGGAAGAACCACGCTAACAATTGAACCAGGGTTGATGTATACCTCTCTTACCATATT
TGCTTGCTTCCACGTCCCTATCCTCAAGCGATTTTGTTCTTGACTTTTTGTATTTCAACGCAAAGGCCAT
TCAGGTTTCTCATGTTCAACCCTTTGGATGGCGATGCCGTTCGTCCCAGGACCTCGTGACCTTTGAAAGA
CGAGAAATATATCCCAAAGCAACTTCTGCTTATGGACAAGCAACTGCATGGCGGCCCACAACTCATATCT
CGCGTAATCATCCAAACGCTAGGCCCGAGTACTCTACTGTTCTCGAGACACCTACCATAATATGTACCCA
ATCAGACATGACAACAGTCAACCAAACATACCCTGATCCGGCCAAACCCTGACATCCCTAGATGATGGTT
AGGCACACAAATGGAAAACGGGACTCGTTGGTTAGGTGGGAACGCTTGTATTGCAGCCAGCCAACCGACT
CTCCTCGTCCCTCTCGAGTCCCGTTATTGCCGTTTGACCCAGCCGCCCAGCCGCCAAACAGCTGAGGGAG
CCAATGGTCTAATACACCGTCCAACGGCCCCAG
