>Addgene plasmid #137728 | Pprm1-luciferase; his-3 | depositor partial sequence | sequence record 265929 | Luciferase Gene
ATGGAGGACGCCAAGAACATCAAGAAGGGCCCCGCCCCCTTCTACCCCCTCGAGGACGGCACCGCCGGCG
AGCAGCTCCACAAGGCCATGAAGCGCTACGCCCTCGTCCCCGGCACCATCGCCTTCGTAGGTTTCCTCCA
GCTCTCGCCTCCAGCACCCGAGGCACATCTCGGGCATCTTCACAACAACAGACACTGACATCTCATTCTC
ACAGACCGACGCCCACATCGAGGTCAACATCACCTACGCCGAGTACTTCGAGATGTCCGTCCGCCTCGCC
GAGGCCATGAAGCGCTACGGCCTCAACACCAACCACCGCATCGTCGTCTGCTCCGAGAACTCCCTCCAGT
TCTTCATGCCCGTCCTCGGCGCCCTCTTCATCGGCGTCGCCGTCGCCCCCGCCAACGACATCTACAACGA
GCGCGAGCTCCTCAACTCCATGAACATCTCCCAGCCCACCGTCGTCTTCGTCTCCAAGAAGGGCCTCCAG
AAGATCCTCAACGTCCAGAAGAAGCTCCCCATCATCCAGAAGATCATCATCATGGACTCCAAGACCGACT
ACCAGGGCTTCCAGTCCATGTACACCTTCGTCACCTCCCACCTCCCCCCCGGCTTCAACGAGTACGACTT
CGTCCCCGAGTCCTTCGACCGCGACAAGACCATCGCCCTCATCATGAACTCCTCCGGCTCCACCGGCCTC
CCCAAGGGCGTCGCCCTCCCCCACCGCACCGCCTGCGTCCGCTTCTCCCACGCCCGCGACCCCATCTTCG
GCAACCAGATCATCCCCGACACCGCCATCCTCTCCGTCGTCCCCTTCCACCACGGCTTCGGCATGTTCAC
CACCCTCGGCTACCTCATCTGCGGCTTCCGCGTCGTCCTCATGTACCGCTTCGAGGAGGAGCTCTTCCTC
CGCTCCCTCCAGGACTACAAGATCCAGTCCGCCCTCCTCGTCCCCACCCTCTTCTCCTTCTTCGCCAAGT
CCACCCTCATCGACAAGTACGACCTCTCCAACCTCCACGAGATCGCCTCCGGCGGCGCCCCCCTCTCCAA
GGAGGTCGGCGAGGCCGTCGCCAAGCGCTTCCACCTCCCCGGCATCCGCCAGGGCTACGGCCTCACCGAG
ACCACCTCCGCCATCCTCATCACCCCCGAGGGCGACGACAAGCCCGGCGCCGTCGGCAAGGTCGTCCCCT
TCTTCGAGGCCAAGGTCGTCGACCTCGACACCGGCAAGACCCTCGGCGTCAACCAGCGCGGCGAGCTCTG
CGTCCGCGGCCCCATGATCATGTCCGGCTACGTCAACAACCCCGAGGCCACCAACGCCCTCATCGACAAG
GACGGCTGGCTCCACTCCGGCGACATCGCCTACTGGGACGAGGACGAGCACTTCTTCATCGTCGACCGCC
TCAAGTCCCTCATCAAGTACAAGGGCTACCAGGTCGCCCCCGCCGAGCTCGAGTCCATCCTCCTCCAGCA
CCCCAACATCTTCGACGCCGGCGTCGCCGGCCTCCCCGACGACGACGCCGGCGAGCTCCCCGCCGCCGTC
GTCGTCCTCGAGCACGGCAAGACCATGACCGAGAAGGAGATCGTCGACTACGTCGCCTCCCAGGTCACCA
CCGCCAAGAAGCTCCGCGGCGGCGTCGTCTTCGTCGACGAGGTCCCCAAGGGCCTCACCGGCAAGCTCGA
CGCCCGCAAGATCCGCGAGATCCTCATCAAGGCCAAGAAGGGCGGCAAGTCCAAGCTCTGA
