>Addgene plasmid #137728 | Pprm1-luciferase; his-3 | depositor partial sequence | sequence record 265930 | Prm-1 promoter
TCCATCTTCCTCCTGGTCGCATACTTCATGACAGCACGGCGATGTTCAATAACAGCGAAGTGAAGGGGAC
GCCGGCGGAGGTGAGGTGAAGATGGTGAAGACGTCGGGGCCTCTCACGTGCCTCTGACGCACGGATCATC
ACTCTGCCTGCCGCTTCAACAAGTACCTATGAATGGACATGGCCAAATGCAAATCCCCATGGACCAAACA
ACAAGCGGCGGCCGTCGACTGTTGAATGAACGCGGCAATCCATTTTTCTGCGTGAGTCATTTGAACGGAT
TCGTCATTCAGAGTCTTTATTTAACATTTTTGAAACAGCAGAATGGAAGCGCCCGGCTGCTGGCCTCTCC
ATCTCTCCCCGGCTGGGGCTTGTCGGGTCAGTTGTCGTCATTGGGCTTTCAGAGGCTCCGGGGCATTCAC
TGGCTGTCAGGGCTCCAGCGGGTAGTGGCCCCACTTTCCACTTGGCATCGGCAGAAGTGGAAGCGCGTCT
GTTGGACCCTTGTCAGGCACCAATCACTGGCCGGAGACAGCCCGCGGTTGAAACGCAGGAACGCCTTCCA
CTTTTGAGTGCCACCTTCTTTTTTTTTTCTTCCTCTTTTTCTTCCTCTTTTCCACATCCCGGCACTCATT
GCATTTCAGCATCGGAACTAAACACCAGGATGAGCTGAGGCCAGATCTGGCGACCGGCCTCGATTGCAAC
CCAACATCTGCTCTGCCACAGACTCCAGATCAGAGAGGCTGATGGTGGTGAAGGACATCACGGTGACCCA
TTGTCAAAGGTGGAATACAGGACCGGCACACATCGTTCACCTTGCCGTGAGTATGATGATGAGCCCTCCC
GAGTCCCATCAGGTGGCCTTGTCTCATGAACACACAGCATGGCCCGGCTGCAAGCGCGCCAGACATCAAG
ACGACAGGCTCACATTGATCCATCAACCCAGCCAGTTTTTGATGGGCTGCCTCTCCACCAAGGAAATCCG
GGGTGTTCAAGGATCAATCCATGACAAAGAACGACTGGCTGCCAGAGTCCGGGCGCTTAGACAACCACCG
CGGCTACGGGACGACTACCCCTTGATCAGCCTCCTCCCACTCCACTCACTGTTCACGCACACAGATTCAA
ACAAAGGCAATGTGCTTTCAAGAAACAATGGGCCTTCTTCCTATTCTGGGACCCGGTGCGCCTATTGTCA
TTTGCACATCACCTGCTATCCCATCTTTTGGTCCTTCATCCCAACTCCGGTCCCAGGTCTCAACTTATTC
ACTGATCCACCAGCCTCCGGGAGTCCGGGCCAGTCAAGTCACTAGCCTGCCTGGGTCCGTCTTATTCTCC
CGTCCGTCGTCTTATTGACGCACTTTCTTTCTATTGTTCACTCACCTCCTCACCTGTTCGTTTCCCATTC
TTCACCTATTCATATCTCCAGTATGCAGTCATAGTGGGCAAGCCTTTCTGATTTGGATACCCTCTTGTTT
CCTTTGACTCACTTCTCTTGTTCCTTTCTCTTGCTCATTTGCATGTCCTTTTTTCCTTTTTCCCGGTCTT
CGGCTCAGTAATTCTTTCTCGAGAGTGTTCATCCAGCTGGTCTAGACGAGTGAACAGCAGTTTTCTGTCT
TTTTTTTTCTCCTAGCAGACATACACCACGCGCTCTCACGGCATTCGCTTGACTTTTCACTTTTCGACTT
TTGCACGATTAGTAGACAACTACACGATATACTACACCATCTTGCTGGTTCAAGAATAAGAACGATATAT
CAAAATT
